>Addgene plasmid #166837 | pRS405 VAC8-G2A-GFP | addgene full sequence | sequence record 329325 | Addgene NGS Result
TTAGGTATGTAGATATACTAGAAGTTCTCCTCGACCGGTCGATATGCGGTGTGAAATACCGCACAGATGC
GTAAGGAGAAAATACCGCATCAGGAAATTGTAAGCGTTAATATTTTGTTAAAATTCGCGTTAAATTTTTG
TTAAATCAGCTCATTTTTTAACCAATAGGCCGAAATCGGCAAAATCCCTTATAAATCAAAAGAATAGACC
GAGATAGGGT
[37 nt withheld, positions 221-257]
AAAGAACGTGGACTCCAACGTCAAAGG
[49 nt withheld, positions 285-333]
T
[91 nt withheld, positions 335-425]
G
[124 nt withheld, positions 427-550]
CCATTCGCCATTCAGGCTGCGCAACTGTTGGGAAGGGCGATCGGTGCGGGCCTCTTCGCTATTACGCCAG
CTGGCGAAAGGGGGATGTGCTGCAAGGCGATTAAGTTGGGTAACGCCAGGGTTTTCCCAGTCACGACGTT
GTAAAACGACGGCCAGTGAGCGCGCGTAATACGACTCACTATAGGGCGAATTGGGTACCGAGGACTCAAA
ACGAAAAGGAAAAAAATACGAGTGGAAAGAAAAAATGAACCCTTTCCAGTAATTGATAATAATACAATCA
TTCATTATTAGAAATATATTAGTTCTCAATTCAAGGCAGAATAGTGCTGTCATTGTGATCAAATTTTTGT
GTGAGTCTGCTTTGCTTTCTGTTTTTTTTTGTTGACTCGCTGTTCAATCTCCTACTTTTCCTTTTGTTGT
TAAAATAAGGTATTATATATTTATACAACCCTATAAAAAGCAATTAGCCAATTTCCAATCCTACGAAGAC
AGGAACTGAGCAAACTATAAGGGTGTTCTTTCTTCTGTACTATATATACATTTGCAACTATGGCTTCATG
TTGTAGTTGCTTGAAAGATTCTTCAGACGAGGCCAGTGTCTCACCAATTGCCGATAATGAAAGAGAAGCG
GTGACTTTATTACTAGGGTATTTGGAGGATAAAGACCAATTAGACTTTTACTCTGGTGGTCCACTAAAGG
CCCTAACTACTTTGGTGTATTCAGATAATCTAAATTTGCAAAGGAGCGCCGCTCTGGCATTCGCAGAAAT
TACTGAAAAATACGTCCGTCAGGTCTCTAGAGAGGTACTGGAACCCATCTTAATATTATTACAAAGCCAA
GATCCACAGATTCAAGTGGCCGCTTGTGCAGCCTTGGGTAATTTGGCCGTTAATAATGAAAATAAATTAT
TAATTGTGGAAATGGGAGGCTTAGAGCCATTAATAAACCAAATGATGGGTGACAATGTAGAAGTTCAATG
TAATGCTGTTGGATGCATTACCAATTTAGCCACAAGGGATGACAATAAACATAAGATTGCTACTTCTGGT
GCTTTAATTCCATTGACTAAGCTAGCTAAATCCAAACATATAAGAGTTCAGAGAAATGCTACAGGTGCAT
TATTAAATATGACACATTCTGAGGAAAATAGAAAAGAATTGGTTAATGCAGGTGCTGTGCCTGTATTGGT
ATCTTTACTGTCGTCCACCGATCCTGATGTTCAGTACTATTGTACTACTGCTTTATCAAATATAGCAGTG
GATGAAGCCAATCGCAAGAAGTTGGCTCAAACTGAGCCAAGATTGGTTTCCAAATTGGTTAGTCTGATGG
ATTCTCCATCTTCAAGGGTAAAATGTCAAGCTACTTTGGCTTTACGAAACCTAGCGTCCGATACAAGCTA
CCAATTAGAAATTGTAAGGGCTGGTGGGTTGCCTCATTTGGTAAAGTTGATTCAAAGTGATTCTATACCA
CTGGTTTTGGCTAGTGTGGCATGCATTAGAAACATTTCTATTCACCCTCTAAATGAAGGTTTAATTGTTG
ATGCAGGTTTCTTAAAACCATTAGTAAGATTGTTGGACTATAAGGATTCAGAAGAAATTCAATGTCACGC
CGTATCTACTTTGAGAAATTTGGCTGCATCATCTGAAAAAAACAGAAAAGAGTTCTTCGAAAGTGGTGCT
GTCGAAAAATGTAAGGAACTGGCTCTAGATTCACCTGTTAGTGTTCAAAGTGAAATTTCCGCATGTTTTG
CTATTTTAGCCCTAGCAGATGTCTCCAAATTGGATCTACTGGAAGCAAATATCTTAGATGCTTTAATCCC
TATGACTTTTTCCCAGAACCAAGAAGTTTCTGGTAATGCTGCTGCTGCTTTGGCAAATCTATGTTCAAGA
GTGAATAATTATACAAAAATTATTGAAGCATGGGATCGTCCGAATGAAGGCATTCGTGGATTTCTGATTA
GATTTTTGAAAAGTGACTATGCTACCTTTGAACACATTGCGCTATGGACAATTTTACAATTGCTAGAAAG
TCATAATGATAAAGTGGAAGATTTGGTTAAAAATGATGACGACATCATTAACGGAGTGAGAAAAATGGCA
GATGTGACCTTTGAGCGTTTACAAAGATCAGGAATTGATGTTAAAAATCCGGGGAGCAACAACAATCCAA
GCTCGAATGATAACAACAGTAATAACAATGACACAGGATCTGAACATCAACCTGTAGAGGATGCAAGTTT
GGAATTGTATAATATTACTCAACAGATTTTACAATTTTTACATCGGATCCCCGGGTTAATTAATTCGCGA
ATTCGGGGAGGCGGAGGTGGAGCTAGCAAAGGAGAAGAACTCTTCACTGGAGTTGTCCCAATTCTTGTTG
AATTAGATGGTGATGTTAACGGCCACAAGTTCTCTGTCAGTGGAGAGGGTGAAGGTGATGCAACATACGG
AAAACTTACCCTGAAGTTCATCTGCACTACTGGCAAACTGCCTGTTCCATGGCCAACACTAGTCACTACT
CTGTGCTATGGTGTTCAATGCTTTTCAAGATACCCGGATCATATGAAACGGCATGACTTTTTCAAGAGTG
CCATGCCCGAAGGTTATGTACAGGAAAGGACCATCTTCTTCAAAGATGACGGCAACTACAAGACACGTGC
TGAAGTCAAGTTTGAAGGTGATACCCTTGTTAATAGAATCGAGTTAAAAGGTATTGACTTCAAGGAAGAT
GGCAACATTCTGGGACACAAATTGGAATACAACTATAACTCACACAATGTATACATCATGGCAGACAAAC
AAAAGAATGGAATCAAAGTGAACTTCAAGACCCGCCACAACATTGAAGATGGAAGCGTTCAACTAGCAGA
CCATTATCAACAAAATACTCCAATTGGCGATGGCCCTGTCCTTTTACCAGACAACCATTACCTGTCCACA
CAATCTGCCCTTTCGAAAGATCCCAACGAAAAGAGAGACCACATGGTCCTTCTTGAGTTTGTAACAGCTG
CTGGGATTACACATGGCATGGATGAACTGTACAACATCGATTGAGGCGCGCCACTTCTAAATAAGCGAAT
TTCTTATGATTTATGATTTTTATTATTAAATAAGTTATAAAAAAAATAAGTGTATACAAATTTTAAAGTG
ACTCTTAGGTTTTAAAACGAAAATTCTTATTCTTGAGTAACTCTTTCCTGTAGGTCAGGTTGCTTTCTCC
CCTTTAGTGAGGGTTAATTGCGCGCTTGGCGTAATCATGGTCATAGCTGTTTCCTGTGTGAAATTGTTAT
CCGCTCACAATTCCACACAACATACGAGCCGGAAGCATAAAGTGTAAAGCCTGGGGTGCCTAATGAGTGA
GCTAACTCACATTAATTGCGTTGCGCTCACTGCCCGCTTTCCAGTCGGGAAACCTGTCGTGCCAGCTGCA
TTAATGAATCGGCCAACGCGCGGGGAGAGGCGGTTTGCGTATTGGGCGCTCTTCCGCTTCCTCGCTCACT
GACTCGCTGCGCTCGGTCGTTCGGCTGCGGCGAGCGGTATCAGCTCACTCAAAGGCGGTAATACGGTTAT
CCACAGAATCAGGGGATAACGCAGGAAAGAACATGTGAGCAAAAGGCCAGCAAAAGGCCAGGAACCGTAA
AAAGGCCGCGTTGCTGGCGTTTTTCCATAGGCTCCGCCCCCCTGACGAGCATCACAAAAATCGACGCTCA
AGTCAGAGGTGGCGAAACCCGACAGGACTATAAAGATACCAGGCGTTTCCCCCTGGAAGCTCCCTCGTGC
GCTCTCCTGTTCCGACCCTGCCGCTTACCGGATACCTGTCCGCCTTTCTCCCTTCGGGAAGCGTGGCGCT
TTCTCATAGCTCACGCTGTAGGTATCTCAGTTCGGTGTAGGTCGTTCGCTCCAAGCTGGGCTGTGTGCAC
GAACCCCCCGTTCAGCCCGACCGCTGCGCCTTATCCGGTAACTATCGTCTTGAGTCCAACCCGGTAAGAC
ACGACTTATCGCCACTGGCAGCAGCCACTGGTAACAGGATTAGCAGAGCGAGGTATGTAGGCGGTGCTAC
AGAGTTCTTGAAGTGGTGGCCTAACTACGGCTACACTAGAAGAACAGTATTTGGTATCTGCGCTCTGCTG
AAGCCAGTTACCTTCGGAAAAAGAGTTGGTAGCTCTTGATCCGGCAAACAAACCACCGCTGGTAGCGGTG
GTTTTTTTGTTTGCAAGCAGCAGATTACGCGCAGAAAAAAAGGATCTCAAGAAGATCCTTTGATCTTTTC
TACGGGGTCTGACGCTCAGTGGAACGAAAACTCACGTTAAGGGATTTTGGTCATGAGATTATCAAAAAGG
ATCTTCACCTAGATCCTTTTAAATTAAAAATGAAGTTTTAAATCAATCTAAAGTATATATGAGTAAACTT
GGTCTGACAGTTACCAATGCTTAATCAGTGAGGCACCTATCTCAGCGATCTGTCTATTTCGTTCATCCAT
AGTTGCCTGACTCCCCGTCGTGTAGATAACTACGATACGGGAGGGCTTACCATCTGGCCCCAGTGCTGCA
ATGATACCGCGAGACCCACGCTCACCGGCTCCAGATTTATCAGCAATAAACCAGCCAGCCGGAAGGGCCG
AGCGCAGAAGTGGTCCTGCAACTTTATCCGCCTCCATCCAGTCTATTAATTGTTGCCGGGAAGCTAGAGT
AAGTAGTTCGCCAGTTAATAGTTTGCGCAACGTTGTTGCCATTGCTACAGGCATCGTGGTGTCACGCTCG
TCGTTTGGTATGGCTTCATTCAGCTCCGGTTCCCAACGATCAAGGCGAGTTACATGATCCCCCATGTTGT
GCAAAAAAGCGGTTAGCTCCTTCGGTCCTCCGATCGTTGTCAGAAGTAAGTTGGCCGCAGTGTTATCACT
CATGGTTATGGCAGCACTGCATAATTCTCTTACTGTCATGCCATCCGTAAGATGCTTTTCTGTGACTGGT
GAGTACTCAACCAAGTCATTCTGAGAATAGTGTATGCGGCGACCGAGTTGCTCTTGCCCGGCGTCAATAC
GGGATAATACCGCGCCACATAGCAGAACTTTAAAAGTGCTCATCATTGGAAAACGTTCTTCGGGGCGAAA
ACTCTCAAGGATCTTACCGCTGTTGAGATCCAGTTCGATGTAACCCACTCGTGCACCCAACTGATCTTCA
GCATCTTTTACTTTCACCAGCGTTTCTGGGTGAGCAAAAACAGGAAGGCAAAATGCCGCAAAAAAGGGAA
TAAGGGCGACACGGAAATGTTGAATACTCATACTCTTCCTTTTTCAATATTATTGAAGCATTTATCAGGG
TTATTGTCTCATGAGCGGATACATATTTGAATGTATTTAGAAAAATAAACAAATAGGGGTTCCGCGCACA
TTTCCCCGAAAAGTGCCACCTGACGTCTAAGAAACCATTATTATCATGACATTAACCTATAAAAATAGGC
GTATCACGAGGCCCTTTCGTCTCGCGCGTTTCGGTGATGACGGTGAAAACCTCTGACACATGCAGCTCCC
GGAGACGGTCACAGCTTGTCTGTAAGCGGATGCCGGGAGCAGACAAGCCCGTCAGGGCGCGTCAGCGGGT
GTTGGCGGGTGTCGGGGCTGGCTTAACTATGCGGCATCAGAGCAGATTGTACTGAGAGTGCACCATATCG
ACTACGTCGTTAAGGCCGTTTCTGACAGAGTAAAATTCTTGAGGGAACTTTCACCATTATGGGAAATGGT
TCAAGAAGGTATTGACTTAAACTCCATCAAATGGTCAGGTCATTGAGTGTTTTTTATTTGTTGTATTTTT
TTTTTTTTTAGAGAAAATCCTCCAATATATAAATTAGGAATCATAGTTTCATGATTTTCTGTTACACCTA
ACTTTTTGTGTGGTGCCCTCCTCCTTGTCAATATTAATGTTAAAGTGCAATTCTTTTTCCTTATCACGTT
GAGCCATTAGTATCAATTTGCTTACCTGTATTCCTTTACATCCTCCTTTTTCTCCTTCTTGATAAATGTA
TGTAGATTGCGTATATAGTTTCGTCTACCCTATGAACATATTCCATTTTGTAATTTCGTGTCGTTTCTAT
TATGAATTTCATTTATAAAGTTTATGTACAAATATCATAAAAAAAGAGAATCTTTTTAAGCAAGGATTTT
CTTAACTTCTTCGGCGACAGCATCACCGACTTCGGTGGTACTGTTGGAACCACCTAAATCACCAGTTCTG
ATACCTGCATCCAAAACCTTTTTAACTGCATCTTCAATGGCCTTACCTTCTTCAGGCAAGTTCAATGACA
ATTTCAACATCATTGCAGCAGACAAGATAGTGGCGATAGGGTTGACCTTATTCTTTGGCAAATCTGGAGC
AGAACCGTGGCATGGTTCGTACAAACCAAATGCGGTGTTCTTGTCTGGCAAAGAGGCCAAGGACGCAGAT
GGCAACAAACCCAAGGAACCTGGGATAACGGAGGCTTCATCGGAGATGATATCACCAAACATGTTGCTGG
TGATTATAATACCATTTAGGTGGGTTGGGTTCTTAACTAGGATCATGGCGGCAGAATCAATCAATTGATG
TTGAACCTTCAATGTAGGGAATTCGTTCTTGATGGTTTCCTCCACAGTTTTTCTCCATAATCTTGAAGAG
GCCAAAACATTAGCTTTATCCAAGGACCAAATAGGCAATGGTGGCTCATGTTGTAGGGCCATGAAAGCGG
CCATTCTTGTGATTCTTTGCACTTCTGGAACGGTGTATTGTTCACTATCCCAAGCGACACCATCACCATC
GTCTTCCTTTCTCTTACCAAAGTAAATACCTCCCACTAATTCTCTGACAACAACGAAGTCAGTACCTTTA
GCAAATTGTGGCTTGATTGGAGATAAGTCTAAAAGAGAGTCGGATGCAAAGTTACATGGTCTTAAGTTGG
CGTACAATTGAAGTTCTTTACGGATTTTTAGTAAACCTTGTTCAGGTCTAACACTACCGGTACCCCATTT
AGGACCACCCACAGCACCTAACAAAACGGCATCAGCCTTCTTGGAGGCTTCCAGCGCCTCATCTGGAAGT
GGAACACCTGTAGCATCGATAGCAGCACCACCAATTAAATGATTTTCGAAATCGAACTTGACATTGGAAC
GAACATCAGAAATAGCTTTAAGAACCTTAATGGCTTCGGCTGTGATTTCTTGACCAACGTGGTCACCTGG
CAAAACGACGATCTTCTTAGGGGCAGACATTAGAATGGTATATCCTTGAAATATATATATATATATTGCT
GAAATGTAAAAGGTAAGAAAAGTTAGAAAGTAAGACGATTGCTAACCACCTATTGGAAAAAACAATAGGT
CCTTAAATAATATTGTCAACTTCAAGTATTGTGATGCAAGCATTTAGTCATGAACGCTTCTCTATTCTAT
ATGAAAAGCCGGTTCCGGCGCTCTCACCTTTCCTTTTTCTCCCAATTTTTCAGTTGAAAAAGGTATATGC
GTCAGGCGACCTCTGAAATTAACAAAAAATTTCCAGTCATCGAATTTGATTCTGTGCGATAGCGCCCCTG
TGTGTTCTCGTTATGTTGAGGAAAAAAATAATGGTTGCTAAGAGATTCGAACTCTTGCATCTTACGATAC
CTGAGTATTCCCACAGTTAACTGCGGTCAAGATATTTCTTGAATCAGGCGCCTTAGACCGCTCGGCCAAA
CAACCAATTACTTGTTGAGAAATAGAGTATAATTATCCTATAAATATAACGTTTTTGAACACACATGAAC
AAGGAAGTACAGGACAATTGATTTTGAAGAGAATGTGGATTTTGATGTAATTGTTGGGATTCCATTTTTA
ATAAGGCAATAATA
Features (pLannotate 1.2.2; 22 found; start..end, strand, type, name):
     42..94      +  misc_feature   bom (fragment): basis of mobility region from pBR322
    122..550     -  rep_origin     f1 ori (sequence partly withheld): f1 bacteriophage origin of replication; arrow indicates direction of (+) strand synthesis
    554..709     -  CDS            lacZα (fragment): LacZα fragment of β-galactosidase; lacZ fragment
    717..735     +  promoter       T7 promoter: promoter for bacteriophage T7 RNA polymerase
    749..883     -  CDS            YEB4_YEAST (fragment): Experimental evidence at protein level: Swiss-Prot protein existence level 1. From Saccharomyces cerevisiae (strain ATCC 204508 / S288c) (Baker's yeast).
   1100..2833    +  CDS            VAC8: VAC8_YEAST - Also known as YEB3. Experimental evidence at protein level: Swiss-Prot protein existence level 1. Functions in both vacuole inheritance and protein targeting from the cytoplasm to vacuole. From Saccharomyces cerevisiae (strain ATCC 204508 / S288c) (Baker's yeast).
   2882..3595    +  CDS            sg25: sg25 is a basic (constitutively fluorescent) green fluorescent protein published in 1997, derived from Aequorea victoria.
   3625..3769    +  terminator     ADH1 terminator (fragment): S. cerevisiae ADH1; transcription terminator for the S. cerevisiae alcohol dehydrogenase 1 (ADH1) gene
   3771..3789    -  promoter       T3 promoter: promoter for bacteriophage T3 RNA polymerase
   3834..3850    -  protein_bind   lac operator: The lac repressor binds to the lac operator to inhibit transcription in E. coli. This inhibition can be relieved by adding lactose or isopropyl-β-D-thiogalactopyranoside (IPTG). lac repressor encoded by lacI
   3858..3888    -  promoter       lac promoter: promoter for the E. coli lac operon
   3903..3924    -  protein_bind   CAP binding site: CAP binding activates transcription in the presence of cAMP. E. coli catabolite activator protein
   3937..4029    -  CDS            lacI (fragment): lac repressor; lacI; The lac repressor binds to the lac operator to inhibit transcription in E. coli. This inhibition can be relieved by adding lactose or isopropyl-β-D-thiogalactopyranoside (IPTG).
   4212..4800    -  rep_origin     ori: high-copy-number ColE1/pMB1/pBR322/pUC origin of replication
   4971..5831    -  CDS            AmpR: β-lactamase; bla; confers resistance to ampicillin, carbenicillin, and related antibiotics
   5832..5936    -  promoter       AmpR promoter: bla
   6031..6066    +  CDS            rop (fragment): Rop protein, which maintains plasmids at low copy number; rop
   6168..6218    +  misc_feature   bom (fragment): basis of mobility region from pBR322
   6217..6333    +  CDS            NFS1 (fragment): NFS1_YEAST - Also known as SPL1 From Saccharomyces cerevisiae (strain ATCC 204508 / S288c) (Baker's yeast).
   6696..7790    -  CDS            LEU2: 3-isopropylmalate dehydrogenase, required for leucine biosynthesis; S. cerevisiae LEU2; yeast auxotrophic marker
   7791..8198    -  promoter       LEU2 promoter: S. cerevisiae LEU2
   8338..11      -  CDS            YO192_YEAST (fragment) (across the origin): Experimental evidence at protein level: Swiss-Prot protein existence level 1. From Saccharomyces cerevisiae (strain ATCC 204508 / S288c) (Baker's yeast).
