[The description below was written by a language model from this plasmid's Addgene catalogue record and pLannotate feature annotations shown in this document.]
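Description:
pRS405 VAC8-G2A-GFP is a yeast integrating expression plasmid built on the pRS405 backbone. The feature table shows no yeast replication origin or centromere, so the plasmid cannot be maintained episomally in yeast and must integrate into the genome. The depositor notes that it is linearized with AflII beforehand, presumably to direct recombination, although the record does not name the target locus. Yeast transformants are selected by leucine prototrophy through the LEU2 gene and its own promoter. In E. coli the plasmid is propagated from a high-copy ColE1/pUC-type origin under ampicillin selection (AmpR). An f1 origin, lacZα remnants and T7 and T3 promoters flanking the cloning region are standard backbone elements. Short fragments annotated as neighbouring yeast genes most likely reflect genomic sequence carried along with the LEU2 and VAC8 segments.

The payload is the S. cerevisiae VAC8 open reading frame under its native VAC8 promoter. It is fused at the C terminus to an Aequorea-derived green fluorescent protein and followed by an ADH1 terminator fragment. Vac8 is a vacuolar protein involved in vacuole inheritance and cytoplasm-to-vacuole targeting. The Gly2Ala substitution removes the N-terminal glycine needed for myristoylation, giving a lipidation-defective variant. Native-promoter expression from an integrated copy is expected to give near-endogenous levels, which suits fluorescence imaging of where the mutant protein localizes. The associated study examined how Vac8 determines the vacuolar localization of the phagophore assembly site during nitrogen starvation-induced autophagy. The sequenced record is 8,404 nt, slightly longer than the 8,357 bp listed in the catalogue.
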