Addgene plasmid #166837: pRS405 VAC8-G2A-GFP
Purpose: Expresses a myristoylation mutant Vac8-GFP in yeasts, mutation is Gly2Ala
Depositing lab: Daniel Klionsky. Depositing organization: University of Michigan. Publication: Vac8 determines phagophore assembly site vacuolar localization during nitrogen starvation-induced autophagy. Gatica D, Wen X, Cheong H, Klionsky DJ. Autophagy. 2020 Jun 8. doi: 10.1080/15548627.2020.1776474. PubMed 32508216.
Backbone
  Vector backbone: pRS405
  Total vector size (bp): 8357
  Vector type: Yeast Expression
  Selectable markers: LEU2
Growth in bacteria
  Bacterial resistance: Ampicillin, 100 μg/mL
  Growth temperature: 37°C
  Growth strain: DH5alpha
  Copy number: Unknown
Gene/Insert
  Gene/Insert name: VAC8
  Species: S. cerevisiae (budding yeast)
  Insert size (bp): 2447
  Mutation: G2A
  Entrez Gene: VAC8 (a.k.a. YEL013W, YEB3)
  Promoter: VAC8 promoter
  Tag / fusion protein: GFP (C terminal on insert)
  Cloning method: Ligation Independent Cloning
  Sequencing primers: 5′ M13F; 3′ M13R
Terms and licenses: Academic/Nonprofit Terms; Industry Terms: Not Available to Industry
Depositor comments: Linearize with AflII
How to cite: pRS405 VAC8-G2A-GFP was a gift from Daniel Klionsky (Addgene plasmid # 166837 ; http://n2t.net/addgene:166837 ; RRID:Addgene_166837)
